Addgene plasmid #58291: pERB174
Purpose: const. Mis12-GFP-FKBP3; ind. FRB-mCH-Mad1^549-718
Depositing lab: Michael Lampson. Depositing organization: University of Pennsylvania. Publication: Recruitment of Mad1 to metaphase kinetochores is sufficient to reactivate the mitotic checkpoint. Ballister ER, Riegman M, Lampson MA. J Cell Biol. 2014 Mar 17;204(6):901-8. doi: 10.1083/jcb.201311113. PubMed 24637323.
Backbone
  Vector backbone: inducible knockdown/cDNA RMCE
  Vector type: Mammalian Expression
Growth in bacteria
  Bacterial resistance: Ampicillin, 100 μg/mL
  Growth temperature: 37°C
  Growth strain: DH5alpha
  Copy number: High Copy
Gene/Insert 1
  Gene/Insert name: Mis12-GFP-FKBPx3 (alt name: pERB174)
  Species: H. sapiens (human)
  Tag / fusion protein: GFP
Gene/Insert 2
  Gene/Insert name: inducible FRB-mCh
  Species: H. sapiens (human)
  Tag / fusion protein: mCherry (C terminal on insert)
Gene/Insert 3
  Gene/Insert name: FKBP-targeted miRNA
Gene/Insert 4
  Gene/Insert name: FRB-mCh-Mad1^549-718
  Tag / fusion protein: mCherry
Terms and licenses: Academic/Nonprofit Terms; Industry Terms: Not Available to Industry
How to cite: pERB174 was a gift from Michael Lampson (Addgene plasmid # 58291 ; http://n2t.net/addgene:58291 ; RRID:Addgene_58291)
