[The description below was written by a language model from this plasmid's Addgene catalogue record and pLannotate feature annotations shown in this document.]
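Description:
pERB174 is a 12.1 kb mammalian expression plasmid built on an "inducible knockdown/cDNA" recombinase-mediated cassette exchange (RMCE) backbone. It is propagated in E. coli through a high-copy ColE1/pUC-type origin with ampicillin selection. The mammalian payload lies between heterotypic lox2272 and loxP sites. These sites cannot recombine with each other, so Cre can swap the whole cassette into a matching acceptor locus in a host cell line.

No promoter is annotated upstream of the first, constitutive unit, which suggests it may depend on a promoter at the acceptor locus, although the record does not state this. This unit begins with a chimeric intron containing miR-155 flanking sequences, which is the scaffold for the FKBP-targeted miRNA listed in the catalogue. Next comes human MIS12 fused to EGFP and three tandem FKBP12 repeats, one annotated as the F36V-type variant and one as codon-altered. An EMCV IRES then drives puromycin resistance, and the unit ends in a bGH poly(A) signal. A reverse-oriented UbC promoter expresses the rtTA3 transactivator. In the presence of doxycycline, rtTA3 activates a tight TRE promoter driving the second unit. That unit has a similar intron/miR-155 scaffold followed by FRB (T2098L), mCherry and a C-terminal MAD1L1 fragment (residues 549–718), with a β-globin poly(A) signal.

Together these parts form a chemically induced dimerization system. Mis12-GFP-FKBPx3 marks kinetochores and serves as an anchor there, and a rapamycin-type dimerizer recruits the inducible FRB-mCherry-Mad1 fragment to it. According to the associated publication, the system was used to test whether Mad1 recruitment to metaphase kinetochores reactivates the mitotic checkpoint.
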