Features (pLannotate 1.2.2; 42 found; start..end, strand, type, name):
     52..100     +  polyA_signal   HSV TK poly(A) signal: herpes simplex virus thymidine kinase polyadenylation signal (Cole and Stacy, 1985)
    312..345     -  protein_bind   lox2272: Cre-mediated recombination occurs in the 8-bp core sequence (GGATACTT). lox2272 sites are compatible with each other, but incompatible with loxP or loxN sites (Lee and Saito, 1988). Cre recombinase
    403..483     +  intron         chimeric intron (fragment): chimera between introns from human β-globin and immunoglobulin heavy chain genes
    501..527     +  ncRNA          5' miR-155: sequence upstream of the precursor of mouse miR-155 microRNA (Uva et al., 2013) miRNA
    591..632     +  ncRNA          3' miR-155: sequence downstream of the precursor of mouse miR-155 microRNA (Uva et al., 2013) miRNA
    674..724     +  intron         chimeric intron (fragment): chimera between introns from human β-globin and immunoglobulin heavy chain genes
    729..755     +  misc_feature   MCS (fragment): multiple cloning site
    765..1379    +  CDS            MIS12: MIS12_HUMAN - Experimental evidence at protein level: Swiss-Prot protein existence level 1. Part of the MIS12 complex which is required for normal chromosome alignment and segregation and for kinetochore formation during mitosis (PubMed:12515822, PubMed:15502821, PubMed:16585270). Essential for proper kinetochore microtubule attachments (PubMed:23891108). From Homo sapiens (Human).
   1398..2114    +  CDS            EGFP: EGFP is a basic (constitutively fluorescent) green fluorescent protein published in 1996, derived from Aequorea victoria. It is reported to be a rapidly-maturing weak dimer with moderate acid sensitivity.
   2133..2453    +  CDS            DmrB: F36V mutant of FK506-binding protein FKBP12 binds synthetic ligands that do not bind wild-type FKBP
   2460..2780    +  CDS            FKBP: human FK506-binding protein FKBP12 synthetic gene with alternative codons
   2793..3116    +  CDS            FKBP: human FK506-binding protein FKBP12
   3180..3221    -  misc_feature   MCS (fragment): pBluescript multiple cloning site
   3223..3809    +  misc_feature   IRES2: internal ribosome entry site (IRES) of the encephalomyocarditis virus (EMCV)
   3810..4407    +  CDS            PuroR (fragment): puromycin N-acetyltransferase; pac from Streptomyces alboniger; confers resistance to puromycin
   4438..4503    +  CDS            dmpM (fragment): DMPM_STRAD - Protein inferred from homology: Swiss-Prot protein existence level 3. From Streptomyces alboniger.
   4530..4641    +  polyA_signal   bGH poly(A) signal: bovine growth hormone polyadenylation signal
   4737..4858    -  polyA_signal   SV40 poly(A) signal: SV40 polyadenylation signal
   4881..4965    -  CDS            large T antigen (fragment): large T antigen from SV40 (simian virus 40)
   4990..5697    -  CDS            rtTA3: reverse tetracycline transactivator 3 activates expression from Tet-responsive promoters in the presence of doxycycline
   5708..6919    -  promoter       UbC promoter: human ubiquitin C promoter
   6932..7210    +  promoter       tight TRE promoter (fragment): Tet-responsive promoter PTight, consisting of seven tet operator sequences followed by the minimal CMV promoter
   7267..7347    +  intron         chimeric intron (fragment): chimera between introns from human β-globin and immunoglobulin heavy chain genes
   7365..7391    +  ncRNA          5' miR-155: sequence upstream of the precursor of mouse miR-155 microRNA (Uva et al., 2013) miRNA
   7417..7458    +  ncRNA          3' miR-155: sequence downstream of the precursor of mouse miR-155 microRNA (Uva et al., 2013) miRNA
   7500..7550    +  intron         chimeric intron (fragment): chimera between introns from human β-globin and immunoglobulin heavy chain genes
   7555..7582    +  misc_feature   MCS (fragment): multiple cloning site
   7599..7877    +  CDS            FRB*: T2098L mutant of FKBP-rapamycin binding domain of human FRAP binds synthetic ligands such as AP21967
   7896..8603    +  CDS            mCherry: mCherry is a basic (constitutively fluorescent) red fluorescent protein published in 2004, derived from Discosoma sp.. It is reported to be a very rapidly-maturing monomer with low acid sensitivity.
   8613..9122    +  CDS            MAD1L1 (fragment): MD1L1_HUMAN - Also known as MAD1, TXBP181. Experimental evidence at protein level: Swiss-Prot protein existence level 1. [Isoform 3]: Sequesters MAD2L1 in the cytoplasm preventing its function as an activator of the mitotic spindle assembly checkpoint (SAC) resulting in SAC impairment and chromosomal instability in hepatocellular carcinomas. From Homo sapiens (Human).
   9154..9219    +  CDS            HBB (fragment): HBB_PONPY - Experimental evidence at transcript level: Swiss-Prot protein existence level 2. Involved in oxygen transport from the lung to the various peripheral tissues. From Pongo pygmaeus (Bornean orangutan).
   9290..9345    +  polyA_signal   β-globin poly(A) signal: rabbit β-globin polyadenylation signal (Gil and Proudfoot, 1987)
   9706..9739    -  protein_bind   loxP: Cre-mediated recombination occurs in the 8-bp core sequence (GCATACAT). Cre recombinase
   9752..9873    +  polyA_signal   SV40 poly(A) signal: SV40 polyadenylation signal
   9892..9910    -  promoter       T3 promoter: promoter for bacteriophage T3 RNA polymerase
   9953..9975    -  protein_bind   lac operator (fragment): The lac repressor binds to the lac operator to inhibit transcription in E. coli. This inhibition can be relieved by adding lactose or isopropyl-β-D-thiogalactopyranoside (IPTG). lac repressor encoded by lacI
   9979..10009   -  promoter       lac promoter: promoter for the E. coli lac operon
  10024..10045   -  protein_bind   CAP binding site: CAP binding activates transcription in the presence of cAMP. E. coli catabolite activator protein
  10058..10150   -  CDS            lacI (fragment): lac repressor; lacI; The lac repressor binds to the lac operator to inhibit transcription in E. coli. This inhibition can be relieved by adding lactose or isopropyl-β-D-thiogalactopyranoside (IPTG).
  10333..10921   -  rep_origin     ori: high-copy-number ColE1/pMB1/pBR322/pUC origin of replication
  11092..11952   -  CDS            AmpR: β-lactamase; bla; confers resistance to ampicillin, carbenicillin, and related antibiotics
  11953..12057   -  promoter       AmpR promoter: bla
>Addgene plasmid #58291 | pERB174 | depositor full sequence | sequence record 89873 | pERB174 sequence 12078 bps
AAGCTTAATAAACACGGAAGGAGACAATACCGGAAGGAACCCGCGCTATGACGGCAATAAAAAGACAGAA
TAAAACGCACGGGTGTTGGGTCGTTTGTTCATAAACGCGGGGTTCGGTCCCAGGGCTGGCACTCTGTCGA
TACCCCACCGAGACCCCATTGGGGCCAATACGCCCGCGTTTCTTCCTTTTCCCCACCCCACCCCCCAAGT
TCGGGTGAAGGCCCAGGGCTCGCAGCCAACGTCGGGGCGGCAGGCCCTGCCATAGCCACTGGCCCCGTGG
GTTAGGGACGGGGTCCCCCATTCGAGAATAAATAACTTCGTATAAAGTATCCTATACGAAGTTATCACCC
TGCAGTACGTATCCGGTAGCCTTGCAGAAGTTGGTCGTGAGGCACTGGGCAGGTAAGTATCAAGGTTACA
AGACAGGTTTAAGGAGACCAATAGAAACTGGGCTTGTCGAGACAGAGAAGACTCTTGCGTTTCGGTCGAC
TTCTAGAGCTCTGGAGGCTTGCTGAAGGCTGTATGCTGATATGGATTCATGTGCACATGGTTTTGGCCAC
TGACTGACCATGTGCATGAATCCATATCAGGACACAAGGCCTGTTACTAGCACTCACATGGAACAAATGG
CCGAATTCGGCGCTAGCTGCTGATATCGCATACGCGTGGACCAGATAGGCACCTATTGGTCTTACTGACA
TCCACTTTGCCTTTCTCTCCACAGGTGTCGGTACCGCGGGCCCGGGATCCACCGGCGCGCCACCATGTCT
GTGGATCCAATGACCTACGAGGCCCAGTTCTTTGGCTTCACGCCACAAACGTGCATGCTTCGGATCTACA
TTGCATTTCAAGACTACCTATTTGAAGTGATGCAGGCCGTTGAACAGGTTATTCTGAAGAAGCTGGATGG
CATCCCAGACTGTGACATTAGCCCAGTGCAGATTCGCAAATGCACAGAGAAGTTTCTTTGCTTCATGAAA
GGACATTTTGATAACCTTTTTAGCAAAATGGAGCAACTGTTTTTGCAGCTGATTTTACGTATTCCCTCAA
ACATCTTGCTTCCTGAAGATAAATGTAAGGAGACACCTTATAGTGAGGAAGATTTTCAGCATCTCCAGAA
AGAAATTGAACAGTTACAGGAGAAGTACAAGACTGAATTATGTACTAAGCAGGCCCTTCTTGCAGAATTA
GAAGAGCAAAAAATTGTTCAGGCCAAACTCAAACAGACGTTGACTTTCTTTGATGAGCTTCATAATGTTG
GCAGAGATCATGGGACTAGTGATTTTAGGGAGAGTTTAGTATCCCTGGTTCAGAACTCCAGAAAACTACA
GAACATTAGAGACAATGTGGAAAAGGAATCGAAACGACTGAAAATATCTATGCTAGCAGTCGCCACCATG
GTGAGCAAGGGCGAGGAGCTGTTCACCGGGGTGGTGCCCATCCTGGTCGAGCTGGACGGCGACGTAAACG
GCCACAAGTTCAGCGTGTCCGGCGAGGGCGAGGGCGATGCCACCTACGGCAAGCTGACCCTGAAGTTCAT
CTGCACCACCGGCAAGCTGCCCGTGCCCTGGCCCACCCTCGTGACCACCCTGACCTACGGCGTGCAGTGC
TTCAGCCGCTACCCCGACCACATGAAGCAGCACGACTTCTTCAAGTCCGCCATGCCCGAAGGCTACGTCC
AGGAGCGCACCATCTTCTTCAAGGACGACGGCAACTACAAGACCCGCGCCGAGGTGAAGTTCGAGGGCGA
CACCCTGGTGAACCGCATCGAGCTGAAGGGCATCGACTTCAAGGAGGACGGCAACATCCTGGGGCACAAG
CTGGAGTACAACTACAACAGCCACAACGTCTATATCATGGCCGACAAGCAGAAGAACGGCATCAAGGTGA
ACTTCAAGATCCGCCACAACATCGAGGACGGCAGCGTGCAGCTCGCCGACCACTACCAGCAGAACACCCC
CATCGGCGACGGCCCCGTGCTGCTGCCCGACAACCACTACCTGAGCACCCAGTCCGCCCTGAGCAAAGAC
CCCAACGAGAAGCGCGATCACATGGTCCTGCTGGAGTTCGTGACCGCCGCCGGGATCACTCTCGGCATGG
ACGAGCTGTACAAGGGTGGTGAATTCTCTAGAGGAGTGCAGGTGGAAACCATCTCCCCAGGAGACGGGCG
CACCTTCCCCAAGCGCGGCCAGACCTGCGTGGTGCACTACACCGGGATGCTTGAAGATGGAAAGAAATTT
GATTCCTCCCGGGACAGAAACAAGCCCTTTAAGTTTATGCTAGGCAAGCAGGAGGTGATCCGAGGCTGGG
AAGAAGGGGTTGCCCAGATGAGTGTGGGTCAGAGAGCCAAACTGACTATATCTCCAGATTATGCCTATGG
TGCCACTGGGCACCCAGGCATCATCCCACCACATGCCACTCTCGTCTTCGATGTGGAGCTTCTAAAACTG
GAAACTAGAGGCGTGCAGGTCGAGACCATCAGCCCCGGCGACGGCCGCACCTTTCCCAAGAGAGGCCAGA
CTTGCGTGGTCCACTACACCGGCATGCTGGAGGACGGCAAGAAGTTCGACAGCAGCCGCGACCGCAACAA
GCCCTTCAAGTTCATGCTGGGCAAACAGGAAGTGATCCGCGGCTGGGAGGAAGGCGTGGCTCAGATGAGC
GTGGGGCAGCGGGCCAAGCTGACCATCAGCCCCGACTATGCCTACGGCGCCACCGGCCACCCCGGCATCA
TCCCCCCCCACGCCACCCTGGTGTTCGACGTGGAGCTGCTGAAGCTGGAGACTAGTGAATTCGGAGTGCA
GGTGGAAACCATCTCCCCAGGAGACGGGCGCACCTTCCCCAAGCGCGGCCAGACCTGCGTGGTGCACTAC
ACCGGGATGCTTGAAGATGGAAAGAAATTTGATTCCTCCCGGGACAGAAACAAGCCCTTTAAGTTTATGC
TAGGCAAGCAGGAGGTGATCCGAGGCTGGGAAGAAGGGGTTGCCCAGATGAGTGTGGGTCAGAGAGCCAA
ACTGACTATATCTCCAGATTATGCCTATGGTGCCACTGGGCACCCAGGCATCATCCCACCACATGCCACT
CTCGTCTTCGATGTGGAGCTTCTAAAACTGGAATGATCTAGAGGGCCCTATTCTCCGGATAACCGGAGGT
GCAGGCTGCCTATGCATGTTAACAATTGCATCGATAAGCTTGATATCGAATTCCTGCAGCCCGGGGGATC
CGCCCCTCTCCCTCCCCCCCCCCTAACGTTACTGGCCGAAGCCGCTTGGAATAAGGCCGGTGTGCGTTTG
TCTATATGTTATTTTCCACCATATTGCCGTCTTTTGGCAATGTGAGGGCCCGGAAACCTGGCCCTGTCTT
CTTGACGAGCATTCCTAGGGGTCTTTCCCCTCTCGCCAAAGGAATGCAAGGTCTGTTGAATGTCGTGAAG
GAAGCAGTTCCTCTGGAAGCTTCTTGAAGACAAACAACGTCTGTAGCGACCCTTTGCAGGCAGCGGAACC
CCCCACCTGGCGACAGGTGCCTCTGCGGCCAAAAGCCACGTGTATAAGATACACCTGCAAAGGCGGCACA
ACCCCAGTGCCACGTTGTGAGTTGGATAGTTGTGGAAAGAGTCAAATGGCTCTCCTCAAGCGTATTCAAC
AAGGGGCTGAAGGATGCCCAGAAGGTACCCCATTGTATGGGATCTGATCTGGGGCCTCGGTACACATGCT
TTACATGTGTTTAGTCGAGGTTAAAAAAACGTCTAGGCCCCCCGAACCACGGGGACGTGGTTTTCCTTTG
AAAAACACGATGATAATATGGCCACAACCATGACCGAGTACAAGCCCACGGTGCGCCTCGCCACCCGCGA
CGACGTCCCCCGGGCCGTACGCACCCTCGCCGCCGCGTTCGCCGACTACCCCGCCACGCGCCACACCGTC
GACCCGGACCGCCACATCGAGCGGGTCACCGAGCTGCAAGAACTCTTCCTCACGCGCGTCGGGCTCGACA
TCGGCAAGGTGTGGGTCGCGGACGACGGCGCCGCGGTGGCGGTCTGGACCACGCCGGAGAGCGTCGAAGC
GGGGGCGGTGTTCGCCGAGATCGGCCCGCGCATGGCCGAGTTGAGCGGTTCCCGGCTGGCCGCGCAGCAA
CAGATGGAAGGCCTCCTGGCGCCGCACCGGCCCAAGGAGCCCGCGTGGTTCCTGGCCACCGTCGGCGTGT
CGCCCGACCACCAGGGCAAGGGTCTGGGCAGCGCCGTCGTGCTCCCCGGAGTGGAGGCGGCCGAGCGCGC
CGGGGTGCCCGCCTTCCTGGAGACCTCCGCGCCCCGCAACCTCCCCTTCTACGAGCGGCTCGGCTTCACC
GTCACCGCCGACGTCGAGGTGCCCGAAGGACCGCGCACCTGGTGCATGACCCGCAAGCCCGGTGCCTAGC
CGGAGACCGAAAGGAGCGCACGACCCCATGGCTCCGACCGAAGCCGACCCGGGCGGCCCCGCCGACCCCG
CACCCGCCCCCGAGGCCCACCGACTCTAGAGCTCGCTGATCAGCCTCGACTGTGCCTTCTAGTTGCCAGC
CATCTGTTGTTTGCCCCTCCCCCGTGCCTTCCTTGACCCTGGAAGGTGCCACTCCCACTGTCCTTTCCTA
ATAAAATGAGGAAATTGCATCGCATTGTCTGAGTAGGTGTCATTCTATTCTGGGGGGTGGGGTGGGGCAG
GACAGCAAGGGGGAGGATTGGGAAGACAATAGCACTAGTTTCGCGTTAAGATACATTGATGAGTTTGGAC
AAACCACAACTAGAATGCAGTGAAAAAAATGCTTTATTTGTGAAATTTGTGATGCTATTGCTTTATTTGT
AACCATTATAAGCTGCAATAAACAAGTTAACAACAACAATTGCATTCATTTTATGTTTCAGGTTCAGGGG
GAGGTGTGGGAGGTTTTTTAAAGCAAGTAAAACCTCTACAAATGTGGTATGGCTGATTATGATCAGTTAT
CTAGATCCGGTGGATCTATTTACCCGGGGAGCATGTCAAGGTCAAAATCGTCAAGGGCATCGGCTGGGAG
CATGTCTAAGTCAAAATCGTCAAGGGCGTCGGTCGGCCCGCCGCTTTCGCACTTTAGCTGTTTCTCCAGG
CCACATATGATTAGTTCCAGGCCGAAAAGGAAGGCAGGTTCGGCTCCCTGCCGGTCGAACAGCTCAATTG
CTTGTCTCAGAAGTGGGGGCATAGAATCGGTGGTAGGTGTCTCTCTTTCCTCTTTTGCTACTTGATGCTC
CTGTTCCTCCAATACGCAGCCCAGTGTAAAGTGGCCCACGGCGGACAGAGCGTACAGTGCGTTCTCCAGG
GAGAAGCCTTGCTGACACAGGAACGCGAGCTGATTTTCCAGGGTTTCGTACTGTTTCTCTGTTGGGCGGG
TGCCGAGATGCACTTTAGCCCCGTCGCGATGTGAGAGGAGAGCACAGCGGTATGACTTGGCGTTGTTCCG
CAGAAAGTCTTGCCATGACTCGCCTTCCAGGGGGCAGAAGTGGGTATGATGCCTGTCCAGCATCTCGATT
GGCAGGGCATCGAGCAGGGCCCGCTTGTTCTTCACGTGCCAGTACAGGGTAGGCTGCTCAACTCCCAGCT
TTTGAGCGAGTTTCCTTGTCGTCAGGCCTTCGATACCGACACCATTGAGTAATTCCAGAGCTCCGTTTAT
GACTTTGCTCTTGTCCAGCCTAGACATGGTGGCTAGCGTCTAACAAAAAAGCCAAAAACGGCCAGAATTT
AGCGGACAATTTACTAGTCTAACACTGAAAATTACATATTGACCCAAATGATTACATTTCAAAAGGTGCC
TAAAAAACTTCACAAAACACACTCGCCAACCCCGAGCGCATAGTTCAAAACCGGAGCTTCAGCTACTTAA
GAAGATAGGTACATAAAACCGACCAAAGAAACTGACGCCTCACTTATCCCTCCCCTCACCAGAGGTCCGG
CGCCTGTCGATTCAGGAGAGCCTACCCTAGGCCCGAACCCTGCGTCCTGCGACGGAGAAAAGCCTACCGC
ACACCTACCGGCAGGTGGCCCCACCCTGCATTATAAGCCAACAGAACGGGTGACGTCACGACACGACGAG
GGCGCGCGCTCCCAAAGGTACGGGTGCACTGCCCAACGGCACCGCCATAACTGCCGCCCCCGCAACAGAC
GACAAACCGAGTTCTCCAGTCAGTGACAAACTTCACGTCAGGGTCCCCAGATGGTGCCCCAGCCCATCTC
ACCCGAATAAGAGCTTTCCCGCATTAGCGAAGGCCTCAAGACCTTGGGTTCTTGCCGCCCACCATGCCCC
CCACCTTGTTTCAACGACCTCACAGCCCGCCTCACAAGCGTCTTCCATTCAAGACTCGGGAACAGCCGCC
ATTTTGCTGCGCTCCCCCCAACCCCCAGTTCAGGGCAACCTTGCTCGCGGACCCAGACTACAGCCCTTGG
CGGTCTCTCCACACGCTTCCGTCCCACCGAGCGGCCCGGCGGCCACGAAAGCCCCGGCCAGCCCAGCAGC
CCGCTACTCACCAAGTGACGATCACAGCGATCCACAAACAAGAACCGCGACCCAAATCCCGGCTGCGACG
GAACTAGCTGTGCCACACCCGGCGCGTCCTTATATAATCATCGGCGTTCACCGCCCCACGGAGATCCCTC
CGCAGAATCGCCGAGAAGGGACTACTTTTCCTCGCCTGTTCCGCTCTCTGGAAAGAAAACCAGTGCCCTA
GAGTCACCCAAGTCCCGTCCTAAAATGTCCTTCTGCTGATACTGGGGTTCTAAGGCCGAGTCTTATGAGC
AGCGGGCCGCTGTCCTGAGCGTCCGGGCGGAAGGATCAGGACGCTCGCTGCGCCCTTCGTCTGACGTGGC
AGCGCTCGCCGTGAGGAGGGGGGCGCCCGCGGGAGGCGCCAAAACCCGGCGCGGAGGCCACGCGTACTAG
ACGAGTTTACTCCCTATCAGTGATAGAGAACGATGTCGAGTTTACTCCCTATCAGTGATAGAGAACGTAT
GTCGAGTTTACTCCCTATCAGTGATAGAGAACGTATGTCGAGTTTACTCCCTATCAGTGATAGAGAACGT
ATGTCGAGTTTATCCCTATCAGTGATAGAGAACGTATGTCGAGTTTACTCCCTATCAGTGATAGAGAACG
TATGTCGAGGTAGGCGTGTACGGTGGGAGGCCTATATAAGCAGAGCTCGTTTAGTGAACCGTCAGATCGC
ACCGGGTGACTCTCTTAAGGTAGCCTTGCAGAAGTTGGTCGTGAGGCACTGGGCAGGTAAGTATCAAGGT
TACAAGACAGGTTTAAGGAGACCAATAGAAACTGGGCTTGTCGAGACAGAGAAGACTCTTGCGTTTCGGT
CGACTTCTAGAGCTCTGGAGGCTTGCTGAAGGCTGTATGCTAGAGACGTACAGATGCGTCTCACAGGACA
CAAGGCCTGTTACTAGCACTCACATGGAACAAATGGCCGAATTCGGCGCTAGCTGCTGATATCGCATACG
CGTGGACCAGATAGGCACCTATTGGTCTTACTGACATCCACTTTGCCTTTCTCTCCACAGGTGTCGGTAC
CGCGGGCCCGGGATCCACCGGTCACCATGGCTTCTAGAATCCTCTGGCATGAGATGTGGCATGAAGGCCT
GGAAGAGGCATCTCGTTTGTACTTTGGGGAAAGGAACGTGAAAGGCATGTTTGAGGTGCTGGAGCCCTTG
CATGCTATGATGGAACGGGGCCCCCAGACTCTGAAGGAAACATCCTTTAATCAGGCCTATGGTCGAGATT
TAATGGAGGCCCAAGAGTGGTGCAGGAAGTACATGAAATCAGGGAATGTCAAGGACCTCCTCCAAGCCTG
GGACCTCTATTATCATGTGTTCCGACGAATCTCAAAGACTAGTCCGGTCGCCACCATGGTGAGCAAGGGC
GAGGAGGATAACATGGCCATCATCAAGGAGTTCATGCGCTTCAAGGTGCACATGGAGGGCTCCGTGAACG
GCCACGAGTTCGAGATCGAGGGCGAGGGCGAGGGCCGCCCCTACGAGGGCACCCAGACCGCCAAGCTGAA
GGTGACCAAGGGTGGCCCCCTGCCCTTCGCCTGGGACATCCTGTCCCCTCAGTTCATGTACGGCTCCAAG
GCCTACGTGAAGCACCCCGCCGACATCCCCGACTACTTGAAGCTGTCCTTCCCCGAGGGCTTCAAGTGGG
AGCGCGTGATGAACTTCGAGGACGGCGGCGTGGTGACCGTGACCCAGGACTCCTCCCTGCAGGACGGCGA
GTTCATCTACAAGGTGAAGCTGCGCGGCACCAACTTCCCCTCCGACGGCCCCGTAATGCAGAAGAAGACC
ATGGGCTGGGAGGCCTCCTCCGAGCGGATGTACCCCGAGGACGGCGCCCTGAAGGGCGAGATCAAGCAGA
GGCTGAAGCTGAAGGACGGCGGCCACTACGACGCTGAGGTCAAGACCACCTACAAGGCCAAGAAGCCCGT
GCAGCTGCCCGGCGCCTACAACGTCAACATCAAGTTGGACATCACCTCCCACAACGAGGACTACACCATC
GTGGAACAGTACGAACGCGCCGAGGGCCGCCACTCCACCGGCGGCATGGACGAGCTGTATAAGGCCGGCC
TGCCCACCAGTGTGGCCAGGCAGCGCCTGCACGAGGACCACAGCCAGCTGCAGGCGGAGTGCGAGCGACT
GCGCGGGCTCCTGCGCGCCATGGAGAGAGGAGGCACCGTCCCAGCCGACCTTGAGGCTGCCGCCGCGAGT
CTGCCATCGTCCAAGGAGGTGGCAGAGCTGAAGAAGCAGGTGGAGAGTGCCGAGCTGAAGAACCAGCGGC
TCAAGGAGGTTTTCCAGACCAAGATCCAGGAGTTCCGCAAGGCCTGCTACACGCTCACCGGCTACCAGAT
CGACATCACCACGGAGAACCAGTACCGGCTGACCTCGCTGTACGCCGAGCACCCAGGCGACTGCCTCATC
TTCAAGGCCACCAGCCCCTCGGGTTCCAAGATGCAGCTACTGGAGACAGAGTTCTCACACACCGTGGGCG
AGCTCATCGAGGTGCACCTGCGGCGCCAGGACAGCATCCCTGCCTTCCTCAGCTCGCTCACCCTCGAGCT
CTTCAGCCGCCAGACCGTGGCGTAGGGATCCCTATGATGTACAAGTAAACACTCAGGTGCAGGCTGCCTA
TCAGAAGGTGGTGGCTGGTGTGGCCAATGCCCTGGCTCACAAATACCACTGAGATCTTTTTCCCTCTGCC
AAAAATTATGGGGACATCATGAAGCCCCTTGAGCATCTGACTTCTGGCTAATAAAGGAAATTTATTTTCA
TTGCAATAGTGTGTTGGAATTTTTTGTGTCTCTCACTCGGAAGGACATATGGGAGGGCAAATCATTTAAA
ACATCAGAATGAGTATTTGGTTTAGAGTTTGGCAACATATGCCATATGCTGGCTGCCATGAACAAAGGTG
GCTATAAAGAGGTCATCAGTATATGAAACAGCCCCCTGCTGTCCATTCCTTATTCCATAGAAAAGCCTTG
ACTTGAGGTTAGATTTTTTTTATATTTTGTTTTGTGTTATTTTTTTCTTTAACATCCCTAAAATTTTCCT
TACATGTTTTACTAGCCAGATTTTTCCTCCTCTCCTGACTACTCCCAGTCATAGCTGTCCCTCTTCTCTT
ATGAAGATCCCTCGACCTGAGCGTCGAGCTAGCATATGGATCCATATAACTTCGTATAATGTATGCTATA
CGAAGTTATTACGATACCGTCAACTTGTTTATTGCAGCTTATAATGGTTACAAATAAAGCAATAGCATCA
CAAATTTCACAAATAAAGCATTTTTTTCACTGCATTCTAGTTGTGGTTTGTCCAAACTCATCAATGTATC
TTAGGTACCCAGCTTTTGTTCCCTTTAGTGAGGGTTAATTGCGCGCTTGGCGTAATCATGGTCATAGCTG
TTTCCTGTGTGAAATTGTTATCCGCTCACAATTCCACACAACATACGAGCCGGAAGCATAAAGTGTAAAG
CCTGGGGTGCCTAATGAGTGAGCTAACTCACATTAATTGCGTTGCGCTCACTGCCCGCTTTCCAGTCGGG
AAACCTGTCGTGCCAGCTGCATTAATGAATCGGCCAACGCGCGGGGAGAGGCGGTTTGCGTATTGGGCGC
TCTTCCGCTTCCTCGCTCACTGACTCGCTGCGCTCGGTCGTTCGGCTGCGGCGAGCGGTATCAGCTCACT
CAAAGGCGGTAATACGGTTATCCACAGAATCAGGGGATAACGCAGGAAAGAACATGTGAGCAAAAGGCCA
GCAAAAGGCCAGGAACCGTAAAAAGGCCGCGTTGCTGGCGTTTTTCCATAGGCTCCGCCCCCCTGACGAG
CATCACAAAAATCGACGCTCAAGTCAGAGGTGGCGAAACCCGACAGGACTATAAAGATACCAGGCGTTTC
CCCCTGGAAGCTCCCTCGTGCGCTCTCCTGTTCCGACCCTGCCGCTTACCGGATACCTGTCCGCCTTTCT
CCCTTCGGGAAGCGTGGCGCTTTCTCATAGCTCACGCTGTAGGTATCTCAGTTCGGTGTAGGTCGTTCGC
TCCAAGCTGGGCTGTGTGCACGAACCCCCCGTTCAGCCCGACCGCTGCGCCTTATCCGGTAACTATCGTC
TTGAGTCCAACCCGGTAAGACACGACTTATCGCCACTGGCAGCAGCCACTGGTAACAGGATTAGCAGAGC
GAGGTATGTAGGCGGTGCTACAGAGTTCTTGAAGTGGTGGCCTAACTACGGCTACACTAGAAGAACAGTA
TTTGGTATCTGCGCTCTGCTGAAGCCAGTTACCTTCGGAAAAAGAGTTGGTAGCTCTTGATCCGGCAAAC
AAACCACCGCTGGTAGCGGTGGTTTTTTTGTTTGCAAGCAGCAGATTACGCGCAGAAAAAAAGGATCTCA
AGAAGATCCTTTGATCTTTTCTACGGGGTCTGACGCTCAGTGGAACGAAAACTCACGTTAAGGGATTTTG
GTCATGAGATTATCAAAAAGGATCTTCACCTAGATCCTTTTAAATTAAAAATGAAGTTTTAAATCAATCT
AAAGTATATATGAGTAAACTTGGTCTGACAGTTACCAATGCTTAATCAGTGAGGCACCTATCTCAGCGAT
CTGTCTATTTCGTTCATCCATAGTTGCCTGACTCCCCGTCGTGTAGATAACTACGATACGGGAGGGCTTA
CCATCTGGCCCCAGTGCTGCAATGATACCGCGAGACCCACGCTCACCGGCTCCAGATTTATCAGCAATAA
ACCAGCCAGCCGGAAGGGCCGAGCGCAGAAGTGGTCCTGCAACTTTATCCGCCTCCATCCAGTCTATTAA
TTGTTGCCGGGAAGCTAGAGTAAGTAGTTCGCCAGTTAATAGTTTGCGCAACGTTGTTGCCATTGCTACA
GGCATCGTGGTGTCACGCTCGTCGTTTGGTATGGCTTCATTCAGCTCCGGTTCCCAACGATCAAGGCGAG
TTACATGATCCCCCATGTTGTGCAAAAAAGCGGTTAGCTCCTTCGGTCCTCCGATCGTTGTCAGAAGTAA
GTTGGCCGCAGTGTTATCACTCATGGTTATGGCAGCACTGCATAATTCTCTTACTGTCATGCCATCCGTA
AGATGCTTTTCTGTGACTGGTGAGTACTCAACCAAGTCATTCTGAGAATAGTGTATGCGGCGACCGAGTT
GCTCTTGCCCGGCGTCAATACGGGATAATACCGCGCCACATAGCAGAACTTTAAAAGTGCTCATCATTGG
AAAACGTTCTTCGGGGCGAAAACTCTCAAGGATCTTACCGCTGTTGAGATCCAGTTCGATGTAACCCACT
CGTGCACCCAACTGATCTTCAGCATCTTTTACTTTCACCAGCGTTTCTGGGTGAGCAAAAACAGGAAGGC
AAAATGCCGCAAAAAAGGGAATAAGGGCGACACGGAAATGTTGAATACTCATACTCTTCCTTTTTCAATA
TTATTGAAGCATTTATCAGGGTTATTGTCTCATGAGCGGATACATATTTGAATGTATTTAGAAAAATAAA
CAAATAGGGGTTCCGCGCACATTTCCCCGAAAAGTGCC
