>Addgene plasmid #58291 | pERB174 | addgene partial sequence | sequence record 102065 | EGFP-N 5'-CGTCGCCGTCCAGCTCGACCAG-3'
GCTCACCATGGTGGCGACTGCTAGCATAGATATTTTCAGTCGTTTCGATTCCTTTTCCACATTGTCTCTA
ATGTTCTGTAGTTTTCTGGAGTTCTGAACCAGGGATACTAAACTCTCCCTAAAATCACTAGTCCCATGAT
CTCTGCCAACATTATGAAGCTCATCAAAGAAAGTCAACGTCTGTTTGAGTTTGGCCTGAACAATTTTTTG
CTCTTCTAATTCTGCAAGAAGGGCCTGCTTAGTACATAATTCAGTCTTGTACTTCTCCTGTAACTGTTCA
ATTTCTTTCTGGAGATGCTGAAAATCTTCCTCACTATAAGGTGTCTCCTTACATTTATCTTCAGGAAGCA
AGATGTTTGAGGGAATACGTAAAATCAGCTGCAAAAACAGTTGCTCCATTTTGCTAAAAAGGTTATCAAA
ATGTCCTTTCATGAAGCAAAGAAACTTCTCTGTGCATTTGCGAATCTGCACTGGGCTAATGTCACAGTCT
GGGATGCCATCCAGCTTCTTCAGAATAACCTGTTCAACGGCCTGCATCACTTCAAATAGGTAGTCTTGAA
ATGCAATGTAGATCCGAAGCATGCACGTTTGTGGCGTGAAGCCAAAGAACTGGGCCTCGTAGGTCATTGG
ATCCACAGACATGGTGGCGCGCCGGTGGATCCCGGGCCCGCGGTACCGACACCTGTGGAGAGAAAGGCAA
AGTGGATGTCAGTAAGACCAATAGGTGCCTATCTGGTCCACGCGTATGCGATATCAGCAGCTAGCGCCGA
ATTCGGCCATTTGTTCCATGTGAGTGCTAGTAACAGGCCTTGTGTCCTGATATGGATTCATGCACATGGT
CAGTCAGT
