>Addgene plasmid #58291 | pERB174 | addgene partial sequence | sequence record 102066 | EGFP-C 5'-CATGGTCCTGCTGGAGTTCGTG-3'
TTCTCTAGAGGAGTGCAGGTGGAAACCATCTCCCCAGGAGACGGGCGCACCTTCCCCAAGCGCGGCCAGA
CCTGCGTGGTGCACTACACCGGGATGCTTGAAGATGGAAAGAAATTTGATTCCTCCCGGGACAGAAACAA
GCCCTTTAAGTTTATGCTAGGCAAGCAGGAGGTGATCCGAGGCTGGGAAGAAGGGGTTGCCCAGATGAGT
GTGGGTCAGAGAGCCAAACTGACTATATCTCCAGATTATGCCTATGGTGCCACTGGGCACCCAGGCATCA
TCCCACCACATGCCACTCTCGTCTTCGATGTGGAGCTTCTAAAACTGGAAACTAGAGGCGTGCAGGTCGA
GACCATCAGCCCCGGCGACGGCCGCACCTTTCCCAAGAGAGGCCAGACTTGCGTGGTCCACTACACCGGC
ATGCTGGAGGACGGCAAGAAGTTCGACAGCAGCCGCGACCGCAACAAGCCCTTCAAGTTCATGCTGGGCA
AACAGGAAGTGATCCGCGGCTGGGAGGAAGGCGTGGCTCAGATGAGCGTGGGGCAGCGGGCCAAGCTGAC
CATCAGCCCCGACTATGCCTACGGCGCCACCGGCCACCCCGGCATCATCCCCCCCCACGCCACCCTGGTG
TTCGACGTGGAGCTGCTGAAGCTGGAGACTAGTGAATTCGGAGTGCAGGTGGAAACCATCTCCCCAGGAG
ACGGGCGCACCTTCCCCAAGCGCGGCCAGACCTGCGTGGTGCACTACACCGGGATGCTTGAAGAT
