>Addgene plasmid #58291 | pERB174 | addgene partial sequence | sequence record 104920 | pCDH-rev 5'-GCATTCCTTTGGCGAGAG-3'
TCACATTGCCAAAAGACGGCAATATGGTGGAAAATAACATATAGACAAACGCACACCGGCCTTATTCCAA
GCGGCTTCGGCCAGTAACGTTAGGGGGGGGGGAGGGAGAGGGGCGGATCCCCCGGGCTGCAGGAATTCGA
TATCAAGCTTATCGATGCAATTGTTAACATGCATAGGCAGCCTGCACCTCCGGTTATCCGGAGAATAGGG
CCCTCTAGATCATTCCAGTTTTAGAAGCTCCACATCGAAGACGAGAGTGGCATGTGGTGGGATGATGCCT
GGGTGCCCAGTGGCACCATAGGCATAATCTGGAGATATAGTCAGTTTGGCTCTCTGACCCACACTCATCT
GGGCAACCCCTTCTTCCCAGCCTCGGATCACCTCCTGCTTGCCTAGCATAAACTTAAAGGGCTTGTTTCT
GTCCCGGGAGGAATCAAATTTCTTTCCATCTTCAAGCATCCCGGTGTAGTGCACCACGCAGGTCTGGCCG
CGCTTGGGGAAGGTGCGCCCGTCTCCTGGGGAGATGGTTTCCACCTGCACTCCGAATTCACTAGTCTCCA
GCTTCAGCAGCTCCACGTCGAACACCAGGGTGGCGT
