>Addgene plasmid #58291 | pERB174 | addgene partial sequence | sequence record 104921 | LNCX 5'-AGCTCGTTTAGTGAACCGTCAGATC-3'
GCAGAAGTTGGTCGTGAGGCACTGGGCAGGTAAGTATCAAGGTTACAAGACAGGTTTAAGGAGACCAATA
GAAACTGGGCTTGTCGAGACAGAGAAGACTCTTGCGTTTCGGTCGACTTCTAGAGCTCTGGAGGCTTGCT
GAAGGCTGTATGCTAGAGACGTACAGATGCGTCTCACAGGACACAAGGCCTGTTACTAGCACTCACATGG
AACAAATGGCCGAATTCGGCGCTAGCTGCTGATATCGCATACGCGTGGACCAGATAGGCACCTATTGGTC
TTACTGACATCCACTTTGCCTTTCTCTCCACAGGTGTCGGTACCGCGGGCCCGGGATCCACCGGTCACCA
TGGCTTCTAGAATCCTCTGGCATGAGATGTGGCATGAAGGCCTGGAAGAGGCATCTCGTTTGTACTTTGG
GGAAAGGAACGTGAAAGGCATGTTTGAGGTGCTGGAGCCCTTGCATGCTATGATGGAACGGGGCCCCCAG
ACTCTGAAGGAAACATCCTTTAATCAGGCCTATGGTCGAGATTTAATGGAGGCCCAAGAGTGGTGCAGGA
AGTACATGAAATCAGGGAATGTCAAGGACCTCCTCCAAGCCTGGGACCTCTATTATCATGTGTTCCGACG
AATCTCAAAGACTAGTCCGGTCGCCACCATGGTGAGCAAGGGCGAGGAGGATAACATGGCCATCATCAAG
GAGTTCATGCGCTTCAAGGTGCACATGGAGGGCTCCGTGAAC
