>Addgene plasmid #58291 | pERB174 | addgene partial sequence | sequence record 104923 | rb_glob_PA_term-R 5'-CCCATATGTCCTTCCGAGTG-3'
TTTCCTTTATTAGCCAGAAGTCAGATGCTCAAGGGGCTTCATGATGTCCCCATAATTTTTGGCAGAGGGA
AAAAGATCTCAGTGGTATTTGTGAGCCAGGGCATTGGCCACACCAGCCACCACCTTCTGATAGGCAGCCT
GCACCTGAGTGTTTACTTGTACATCATAGGGATCCCTACGCCACGGTCTGGCGGCTGAAGAGCTCGAGGG
TGAGCGAGCTGAGGAAGGCAGGGATGCTGTCCTGGCGCCGCAGGTGCACCTCGATGAGCTCGCCCACGGT
GTGTGAGAACTCTGTCTCCAGTAGCTGCATCTTGGAACCCGAGGGGCTGGTGGCCTTGAAGATGAGGCAG
TCGCCTGGGTGCTCGGCGTACAGCGAGGTCAGCCGGTACTGGTTCTCCGTGGTGATGTCGATCTGGTAGC
CGGTGAGCGTGTAGCAGGCCTTGCGGAACTCCTGGATCTTGGTCTGGAAAACCTCCTTGAGCCGCTGGTT
CTTCAGCTCGGCACTCTCCACCTGCTTCTTCAGCTCTGCCACCTCCTTGGACGATGGCAGACTCGCGGCG
GCAGCCTCAAGGTCGGCTGGGACGGTGCCTCCTCTCTCCATGGCGCGCAGGAGCCCGCGCAGTCGCTCGC
ACTCCGCCTGCAGCTGGCTGTGGTCCTCGTGCAGGCGCTGCCTGGCCACACTGGTGGGCAGGCCGGCCTT
ATACAGCTCGTCCATGCCGCCGGTGGAGTGGCGGCCCTCGGCGCGTTCGTACTG
